>Addgene plasmid #173384 | RVD-TA5 | addgene full sequence | sequence record 361566 | Addgene NGS Result
GGGTGGCTCGACCAGATATGGTCTCAAATCGCTACAACTTGATCTGGGGTGAGTCCGTGGGCTTGACAGA
GAACTGGAAGGAGGCGCTGAACCGTCTCAAGAGCCTGTTTGCCACCAATATTACTAGCAATCGCTACAAC
TTGCTCGGGCGTCAGGCCGTGGGCTTGACAGAGAACTGGTAGAAGGCGCTGAACAGTCTCAAGAGCCTGT
TTGCCACCCCCATTACTAGCAATTGCCGAGACCAGCTTTGGTCTAGAGGAGGCATGATGATATATTTTTA
TCTTGTGCAATGTAACATCAGAGATTTTGAGACACGGGCCAGAGCTGCCAGGAAACAGCTATGACCATGT
AATACGACTCACTATAGGGGATATTTTATTTTCTCCCAATCAGGCTTGATCCCCAGTAAGTCAAAAAATA
GCTCGACATACTGTTCTTCCCCGATCAAGGGTTGGTTTGCGCATTCACAGTTCTCCGCAAGAATTGATTG
GCTCCAATTCTTGGAGTGGTGAATCCGTTAGCGAGGTGCCGCCGGCTTCCATTCAGGTCGAGGTGGCCCG
GCTCCATGCACCGCGACGCAACGCGGGGAGGCAGACAAGGTATAGGGCGGCGCCTACAATCCATGCCAAC
CCGTTCCATGTGCTCGCCGAGGCGGCATAAATCGCCGTGACGATCAGCGGTCCAATGATCGAAGTTAGGC
TGGTAAGAGCCGCGAGCGATCCTTGAAGCTGTCCCTGATGGTCGTCATCTACCTGCCTGGACAGCATGGC
CTGCAACGCGGGCATCCCGATGCCGCCGGAAGCGAGAAGAATCATAATGGGGAAGGCCATCCAGCCTCGC
GTCGCGAACGCCAGCAAGACGTAGCCCAGCGCGTCGGCCGCCATGCCGGCGATAATGGCCTGCTTCTCGC
CGAAACGTTTGGTGGCGGGACCAGTGACGAAGGCTTGAGCGAGGGCGTGCAAGATTCCGAATACCGCAAG
CGACAGGCCGATCATCGTCGCGCTCCAGCGAAAGCGGTCCTCGCCGAAAATGACCCAGAGCGCTGCCGGC
ACCTGTCCTACGAGTTGCATGATAAAGAAGACAGTCATAAGTGCGGCGACGATAGTCATGCCCCGCGCCC
ACCGGAAGGAGCTGACTGGGTTGAAGGCTCTCAAGGGCATGGGTCGGCGCTCTCCCTTATGCGACTCCTG
CATTAGGAAGCAGCCCAGTAGTAGGTTGAGGCCGTTGAGCACCGCCGCCGCAAGGAATGGTGCATGTAAG
GAGATGGCGCCCAACAGTCCCCCGGCCACGGGGCCTGCCACCATACCCACGCCGAAACAAGCGCTCATGA
GCCCGAAGTGGCGAGCCCGATCTTCCCCATCGGTGATGTCGGCGATATAGGCGCCAGCAACCGCACCTGT
GGCGCCGGTGATGCCGGCCACGATGCGTCCGGCGTAGAGAATCCACAGGACGGGTGTGGTCGCCATGATC
GCGTAGTCGATAGTGGCTCCAAGTAGCGAAGCGAGCAGGACTGGGCGGCGGCCAAAGCGGTCGGACAGTG
CTCCGAGAACGGGTGCGCATAGAAATTGCATCAACGCATATAGCGCTAGCAGCACGCCATAGTGACTGGC
GATGCTGTCGGAATGGACGATATCCCGCAAGAGGCCCGGCAGTACCGGCATAACCAAGCCTATGCCTACA
GCATCCAGGGTGACGGTGCCGAGGATGACGATGAGCGCATTGTTAGATTTCATACACGGTGCCTGACTGC
GTTAGCAATTTAACTGTGATAAACTACCGCATTAAAGCTAATCGATGATAAGCTGTCAAACATGAGAATT
AATTCATGTTCTTTCCTGCGTTATCCCCTGATTCTGTGGATAACGCAGGAAAGAACATGTGAGCAAAAGG
CCAGCAAAAGGCCAGGAACCGTAAAAAGGCCGCGTTGCTGGCGTTTTTCCATAGGCTCCGCCCCCCTGAC
GAGCATCACAAAAATCGACGCTCAAGTCAGAGGTGGCGAAACCCGACAGGACTATAAAGATACCAGGCGT
TTCCCCCTGGAAGCTCCCTCGTGCGCTCTCCTGTTCCGACCCTGCCGCTTACCGGATACCTGTCCGCCTT
TCTCCCTTCGGGAAGCGTGGCGCTTTCTCATAGCTCACGCTGTAGGTATCTCAGTTCGGTGTAGGTCGTT
CGCTCCAAGCTGGGCTGTGTGCACGAACCCCCCGTTCAGCCCGACCGCTGCGCCTTATCCGGTAACTATC
GTCTTGAGTCCAACCCGGTAAGACACGACTTATCGCCACTGGCAGCAGCCACTGGTAACAGGATTAGCAG
AGCGAGGTATGTAGGCGGTGCTACAGAGTTCTTGAAGTGGTGGCCTAACTACGGCTACACTAGAAGAACA
GTATTTGGTATCTGCGCTCTGCTGAAGCCAGTTACCTTCGGAAAAAGAGTTGGTAGCTCTTGATCCGGCA
AACAAACCACCGCTGGTAGCGGTGGTTTTTTTGTTTGCAAGCAGCAGATTACGCGCAGAAAAAAAGGATC
TCAAGAAGATCCTTTGATCTTTTCTACGGGGTCTGACGCTCAGTGGAACGACGCGTAACTCACGTTAAGG
GATTTTGGTCAT
Features (pLannotate 1.2.2; 6 found; start..end, strand, type, name):
    350..368     +  promoter       T7 promoter: promoter for bacteriophage T7 RNA polymerase
    371..445     -  CDS            KanR (fragment): aminoglycoside phosphotransferase; aphA-3; confers resistance to kanamycin
    543..1733    -  CDS            TcR: tetracycline efflux protein; tet; confers resistance to tetracycline
   1781..1809    -  promoter       tet promoter: E. coli promoter for tetracycline efflux protein gene
   1825..1864    +  rep_origin     RSF ori (fragment): Plasmids containing the RSF 1030 origin of replication can be propagated in E. coli cells that contain additional plasmids with compatible origins.
   1936..2524    -  rep_origin     ori: high-copy-number ColE1/pMB1/pBR322/pUC origin of replication
