[The description below was written by a language model from this plasmid's Addgene catalogue record and pLannotate feature annotations shown in this document.]
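Description:
RVD-TA5 is a small (about 2.6 kb) bacterial module plasmid from a library of pre-built TALE repeat units intended for one-step assembly of custom repeat-variable diresidue (RVD) arrays. It is built on a "TetR T vector", a TA-cloning backbone. According to the depositor, the synthetic insert sits in the vector's TA site. That insert is a dimer of two TALE repeats carrying the RVDs NG and NI, designated for position 5 of an array. In the standard TALE code NG recognises thymine and NI recognises adenine, which matches the "TA" in the plasmid name. The position number indicates where this dimer is meant to fall when modules are joined in order. The record does not state the assembly chemistry or the flanking restriction sites that release the module, and the cloning sites are listed as unknown.

The annotated features cover only the backbone. These are a high-copy ColE1/pUC-type origin for propagation in E. coli, and a tetracycline efflux gene (TcR) driven by its native tet promoter, which provides the selection. There is also a T7 promoter next to short leftover fragments of a kanamycin resistance gene and an RSF origin. These fragments appear to be non-functional remnants of vector construction. The RVD dimer itself was not annotated by the automated tool and presumably lies in the unannotated region of the sequence. No eukaryotic expression elements are present, so the plasmid serves purely as a cloning intermediate.

Arrays assembled from this and sister modules are used to build programmable DNA-binding proteins such as TALEs. They are also used for DdCBEs, the TALE-guided DddA-derived cytosine base editors applied to mitochondrial DNA editing. The associated work used these editors to model mitochondrial diseases in zebrafish.
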