Addgene plasmid #173384: RVD-TA5
Purpose: One-step assembly of custom RVD arrays to construct DdCBE, TALE, etc.
Depositing lab: Bin Shen. Depositing organization: Nanjing Medical University. Publication: Precision modeling of mitochondrial diseases in zebrafish via DdCBE-mediated mtDNA base editing. Guo J, Zhang X, Chen X, Sun H, Dai Y, Wang J, Qian X, Tan L, Lou X, Shen B. Cell Discov. 2021 Sep 3;7(1):78. doi: 10.1038/s41421-021-00307-9. PubMed 34480028.
Backbone
  Vector backbone: TetR T vector
  Vector type: Unspecified
Growth in bacteria
  Bacterial resistance: Tetracycline, 10 μg/mL
  Growth temperature: 37°C
  Growth strain: DH5alpha
  Copy number: High Copy
Gene/Insert
  Gene/Insert name: NG-NI dimer RVD at Position5
  Species: Synthetic
  Mutation: no
  Cloning method: Restriction Enzyme; 5′ cloning site Unknown (unknown if destroyed)
Terms and licenses: Academic/Nonprofit Terms; Industry Terms: Not Available to Industry
Depositor comments: RVD is inserted into TA site of TetR T vector
How to cite: RVD-TA5 was a gift from Bin Shen (Addgene plasmid # 173384 ; http://n2t.net/addgene:173384 ; RRID:Addgene_173384)
