>Addgene plasmid #173384 | RVD-TA5 | depositor partial sequence | sequence record 336339 | RVD flanked by two Bsa I sites
GGTCTCGGCAATTGCTAGTAATGGGGGTGGCAAACAGGCTCTTGAGACTGTTCAGCGCCTTCTACCAGTT
CTCTGTCAAGCCCACGGCCTGACGCCCGAGCAAGTTGTAGCGATTGCTAGTAATATTGGTGGCAAACAGG
CTCTTGAGACGGTTCAGCGCCTCCTTCCAGTTCTCTGTCAAGCCCACGGACTCACCCCAGATCAAGTTGT
AGCGATTTGAGACC
